Addgene plasmid #44356: pFIN-IRBP156-tdTOM
Depositing lab: Susan Semple-Rowland. Depositing organization: University of Florida. Publication: Expression characteristics of dual-promoter lentiviral vectors targeting retinal photoreceptors and Muller cells. Semple-Rowland SL, Coggin WE, Geesey M, Eccles KS, Abraham L, Pachigar K, Ludlow R, Khani SC, Smith WC. Mol Vis. 2010 May 27;16:916-34. PubMed 20517486.
Backbone
  Vector backbone: pTY
  Backbone manufacturer: LJ Chang
  Backbone size w/o insert (bp): 8802
  Total vector size (bp): 10573
  Modifications to backbone: Final pFIN backbone: Added cPPT-FLAP sequence upstream of MCS in pTY to create pTYF backbone (Coleman et al 2002 Physiol Genomics 12:221-228). Added 2x250 chicken β-globin HS4 core sequence into 3'LTR of pTYF backbone to create pFIN (Semple-Rowland et al 2007 Mol Vis 13:2001-2011).
  Vector type: Lentiviral
Growth in bacteria
  Bacterial resistance: Ampicillin, 100 μg/mL
  Growth temperature: 37°C
  Growth strain: Stbl3
  Copy number: High Copy
Gene/Insert
  Gene/Insert name: IRBP156-tdTOM (alt names: interphotoreceptor retinoid-binding protein; tdTomato)
  Species: M. musculus (mouse), Synthetic
  Insert size (bp): 1771
  Promoter: murine interphotoreceptor retinoid-binding protein 156 (pos 3202-3458)
  Cloning method: Unknown
  Sequencing primers: 5′ N/A; 3′ N/A
Resource information
  A portion of this plasmid was derived from a plasmid made by: The IRBP promoter was amplified from BP1783-EGFP kindly provided by Jeffrey Boatright, Emory University.
Terms and licenses: Academic/Nonprofit Terms; Industry Terms: Not Available to Industry
How to cite: pFIN-IRBP156-tdTOM was a gift from Susan Semple-Rowland (Addgene plasmid # 44356 ; http://n2t.net/addgene:44356 ; RRID:Addgene_44356)
