[The description below was written by a language model from this plasmid's Addgene catalogue record and pLannotate feature annotations shown in this document.]
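Description:
pFIN-IRBP156-tdTOM is an HIV-1-based, self-inactivating lentiviral transfer vector that expresses the red-orange fluorescent protein tdTomato from a short photoreceptor-directed promoter. It is built on the pFIN backbone, a derivative of pTY made in two steps. A cPPT-FLAP element was first placed upstream of the multiple cloning site, and two copies of the 250 bp chicken β-globin HS4 insulator core were then inserted into the 3' LTR. In bacteria the roughly 10.6 kb plasmid replicates from a high-copy ColE1/pUC-type origin and is selected with ampicillin through β-lactamase. The record lists a recombination-deficient growth strain, as is usual for LTR-containing plasmids.

The feature table shows CMV enhancer and promoter sequences joined to a truncated 5' LTR, which would drive production of the genomic RNA in packaging cells. These are followed by the primer binding site, the Ψ packaging signal with adjoining gag and env fragments, the Rev response element and the cPPT/CTS. Downstream of the MCS, the catalogue entry places the murine interphotoreceptor retinoid-binding protein promoter fragment (IRBP156), which the automated annotation did not label, followed by the tdTomato coding sequence. A ΔU3 3' LTR follows, and a gap in the annotation within it is consistent with the recorded HS4 insulator insertion. A bGH polyadenylation signal lies downstream. Several short annotated fragments, such as Xpress, SET1, lacI, rop and human gene matches, are probably incidental sequence similarities.

The associated publication concerns lentiviral vectors targeting retinal photoreceptors and Müller cells, so this construct likely serves as a reporter for assessing IRBP156 promoter activity and cell specificity in the retina.
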