Features (pLannotate 1.2.2; 29 found; start..end, strand, type, name):
      1..26      +  LTR            3' LTR (fragment): 3' long terminal repeat (LTR) from HIV-1
     43..159     +  enhancer       CMV enhancer (fragment): human cytomegalovirus immediate early enhancer
    182..281     +  promoter       CMVd1 promoter: truncated human cytomegalovirus (CMV) immediate early promoter that yields slightly reduced expression relative to the full-length promoter
    312..440     +  LTR            5' LTR (truncated) (fragment): truncated 5' long terminal repeat (LTR) from HIV-1
   1038..1134    +  ncRNA          HIV PBS: Accession: RF00375 - HIV primer binding site (PBS)
   1140..1264    +  misc_feature   HIV-1 Ψ: packaging signal of human immunodeficiency virus type 1
   1248..1969    +  CDS            HIV-1 gag (fragment): gag protein from human immunodeficiency virus 1; gag
   1968..2204    +  CDS            env (fragment): ENV_HV1N5 - Experimental evidence at protein level: Swiss-Prot protein existence level 1. From Human immunodeficiency virus type 1 group M subtype B (isolate NY5) (HIV-1).
   2423..2759    +  ncRNA          RRE: Accession: RF00036 - HIV Rev response element
   2969..3086    +  misc_feature   cPPT/CTS: central polypurine tract and central termination sequence of HIV-1
   3145..3201    +  misc_feature   MCS: multiple cloning site
   3507..3527    +  CDS            Xpress™ tag (fragment): Xpress™ epitope tag, including an enterokinase recognition and cleavage site
   3540..4967    +  CDS            tdTomato: tdTomato is a basic (constitutively fluorescent) orange fluorescent protein published in 2004, derived from Discosoma sp.. It is reported to be a somewhat slowly-maturing tandem dimer with low acid sensitivity.
   4990..5012    +  CDS            SET1 (fragment): solubility-enhancement tag derived from T7 phage gene 10B
   5125..5202    +  CDS            nef (fragment): NEF_HV1Z2 - Experimental evidence at protein level: Swiss-Prot protein existence level 1. Extracellular Nef protein targets CD4(+) T-lymphocytes for apoptosis by interacting with CXCR4 surface receptors. From Human immunodeficiency virus type 1 group M subtype D (isolate Z2/CDC-Z34) (HIV-1).
   5204..5225    +  LTR            3' LTR (ΔU3) (fragment): self-inactivating 3' long terminal repeat (LTR) from HIV-1
   5837..5897    +  ncRNA          mir-TAR: Accession: RF00250 - Trans-activation response element (TAR)
   5923..6147    +  polyA_signal   bGH poly(A) signal: bovine growth hormone polyadenylation signal
   6151..6172    +  promoter       SV40 promoter (fragment): SV40 enhancer and early promoter
   6193..6324    +  rep_origin     f1 ori (fragment) (sequence partly withheld): f1 bacteriophage origin of replication; arrow indicates direction of (+) strand synthesis
   6728..6916    +  CDS            EEF1AKMT2 (fragment): EFMT2_HUMAN - Also known as C10orf138, METTL10 From Homo sapiens (Human).
   7255..7305    -  CDS            lacI (fragment): lac repressor; lacI; The lac repressor binds to the lac operator to inhibit transcription in E. coli. This inhibition can be relieved by adding lactose or isopropyl-β-D-thiogalactopyranoside (IPTG).
   7491..8079    -  rep_origin     ori: high-copy-number ColE1/pMB1/pBR322/pUC origin of replication
   8250..9110    -  CDS            AmpR: β-lactamase; bla; confers resistance to ampicillin, carbenicillin, and related antibiotics
   9111..9215    -  promoter       AmpR promoter: bla
   9319..9358    +  CDS            rop (fragment): Rop protein, which maintains plasmids at low copy number; rop
   9460..9598    +  misc_feature   bom: basis of mobility region from pBR322
   9604..9671    -  CDS            lacZα (fragment): LacZα fragment of β-galactosidase; lacZ fragment
   9665..9748    -  CDS            CCDC28A-AS1 (fragment): GVQW2_HUMAN - Also known as GVQW2 Protein predicted: Swiss-Prot protein existence level 4. From Homo sapiens (Human).
>Addgene plasmid #44356 | pFIN-IRBP156-tdTOM | depositor full sequence | sequence record 60412 | pFIN-IRBP156-tdTOM sequence 10570 bps
GTGGCCCGAGAGCTGCATCCGGAGTATCTAGATGGAGTTCCGCGTTACATAACTTACGGTAAATGGCCCG
CCTGGCTGACCGCCCAACGACCCCCGCCCATTGACGTCAATAATGACTGATGTTCCCATAGTAACGCCAA
TAGGGACTTTCCATTGACGCTAATGGGAGTTTGTTTTGGCACCAAAATCAACGGGACTTTCCAAAATGTC
GTAATAACCCCGCCCCGTTGACGCAAATGGGCGGTAGGCGTGTACTCTAGAAGGTCTATATAAGCAGAGC
TCGTTTAGTGAACCGTTTATACTACTTATCTGGTCTCTCTGGTTAGACCAGATCTGAGCCTGGGAGCTCT
CTGGCTAACTAGGGAACCCACTGCTTAAGCCTCAATAAAGCTTGCCTTGAGTGCTCAAAGTAGTGTGTGC
CCGTCTGTTGTGTGACTCTGCCGCACCCGTGTGCTTTTCTCTCTTTTTCTCTGACACTGATTTTGGTGCA
AAAGCTGTTGTTCGTGTGAGCCCACAGAAAATTGTAAGTGAAGTGGATTAGGAGCTTACACCGTCACGGA
GCAAATTCTGCCCTCCTAATCTTCTGCTGGGCTGTAATCTGCAAGACTTTCCCATTTTACCTCCTTTCTA
TTTTAAACCTGAATGCTTAATGCTCCTGGTGGGGGTCCATCCTGCTCCTCATTGGCTGAGGGAGGATTTG
CTGGCACTTAAATGGCACCCTCTGCTCCGTGCCTCTGTGCTTTTTGGTTGTTGTGCTTTTACATTTGCCC
GGAGAGAGAGAGGAACCTGGGTCCATCACCACCACTGCTGCACTGGGACCAGCACGAGGCACTTTAAAGG
TGAGAAGGAGAACTTCAAAGCCCCAAAGCTTTAGAACTCAATCATCAACCTCAGAACTCTTCTATCAACC
TCAGAACTCACCATCCGACCCCAGGACTCACCCACCGACCTCAAAACTCATCCATTGACCTCAGAACTCA
TCCACCGACCTCAGAACTCATCCACCGACCTCCAGTTTTGGCTGCAGAGTGACTGGAGCGCGTAACTAGA
GATCCCTCAGACCCTTTTAGTCAGTGTGGAAAATCTCTAGCAGTGGCGCCCGAACAGGGACTTGAAAGCG
AAAGTAAAGCCAGAGGAGATCTCTCGACGCAGGACTCGGCTTGCTGAAGCGCGCACGGCAAGAGGCGAGG
GGCGGCGACTGGTGAGTACGCCAAAAATTTTGACTAGCGGAGGCTAGAAGGAGAGAGATGGGTGCGAGAG
CGTCGGTATTAAGCGGGGGAGAATTAGATAAATGGGAAAAAATTCGGTTAAGGCCAGGGGGAAAGAAACA
ATATAAACTAAAACATATAGTATGGGCAAGCAGGGAGCTAGAACGATTCGCAGTTAATCCTGGCCTTTTA
GAGACATCAGAAGGCTGTAGACAAATACTGGGACAGCTACAACCATCCCTTCAGACAGGATCAGAAGAAC
TTAGATCATTATATAATACAATAGCAGTCCTCTATTGTGTGCATCAAAGGATAGATGTAAAAGACACCAA
GGAAGCCTTAGATAAGATAGAGGAAGAGCAAAACAAAAGTAAGAAAAAGGCACAGCAAGCAGCAGCTGAC
ACAGGAAACAACAGCCAGGTCAGCCAAAATTACCCTATAGTGCAGAACCTCCAGGGGCAAATGGTACATC
AGGCCATATCACCTAGAACTTTAAATGCATGGGTAAAAGTAGTAGAAGAGAAGGCTTTCAGCCCAGAAGT
AATACCCATGTTTTCAGCATTATCAGAAGGAGCCACCCCACAAGATTTAAATACCATGCTAAACACAGTG
GGGGGACATCAAGCAGCCATGCAAATGTTAAAAGAGACCATCAATGAGGAAGCTGCAGAATGGGATAGAT
TGCATCCAGTGCATGCAGGGCCTATTGCACCAGGCCAGATGAGAGAACCAAGGGGAAGTGACATAGCAGG
AACTACTAGCAAATTAAGAGAACAATTTGGAAATAATAAAACAATAATCTTTAAGCAATCCTCAGGAGGG
GACCCAGAAATTGTAACGCACAGTTTTAATTGTGGAGGGGAATTTTTCTACTGTAATTCAACACAACTGT
TTAATAGTACTTGGTTTAATAGTACTTGGAGTACTGAAGGGTCAAATAACACTGAAGGAAGTGACACAAT
CACACTCCCATGCAGAATAAAACAATTTATAAACATGTGGCAGGAAGTAGGAAAAGCAATGTATGCCCCT
CCCATCAGTGGACAAATTAGATGTTCATCAAATATTACTGGGCTGCTATTAACAAGAGATGGTGGTAATA
ACAACAATGGGTCCGAGATCTTCAGACCTGGAGGAGGCGATATGAGGGACAATTGGAGAAGTGAATTATA
TAAATATAAAGTAGTAAAAATTGAACCATTAGGAGTAGCACCCACCAAGGCAAAGAGAAGAGTGGTGCAG
AGAGAAAAAAGAGCAGTGGGAATAGGAGCTTTGTTCCTTGGGTTCTTGGGAGCAGCAGGAAGCACTATGG
GCGCACGGTCAATGACGCTGACGGTACAGGCCAGACAATTATTGTCTGATATAGTGCAGCAGCAGAACAA
TTTGCTGAGGGCTATTGAGGCGCAACAGCATCTGTTGCAACTCACAGTCTGGGGCATCAAACAGCTCCAG
GCAAGAATCCTGGCTGTGGAAAGATACCTAAAGGATCAACAGCTCCTGGGGATTTGGGGTTGCTCTGGAA
AACTCATTTGCACCACTGCTGTGCCTTGGAATGCTAGTTGGAGTAATAAATCTCTGGAACAGATTTGGAA
TAACATGACCTGGATGGAGTGGGACAGAGAAATTAACAATTACACAAGCTTAATACACTCCTTAATTGAA
GAATCGCAAAACCAGCAAGAAAAGAATGAACAAGAATTATTGGAATTAGATAAATGGGCTTGCGGCCGGA
ATTCACAAATGGCAGTATTCATCCACAATTTTAAAAGAAAAGGGGGGATTGGGGGGTACAGTGCAGGGGA
AAGAATAGTAGACATAATAGCAACAGACATACAAACTAAAGAATTACAAAAACAAATTACAAAAATTCAA
AATTTTCGGGTTTATTACAGGGACAGCAGAGATCCACTTTGGGCGGCCGCGCGCTACCGGACTCAGATCT
CGAGCTCAAGCTTCGAATTCTGCAGTCGACGGTACCGCGGGCCCGGGATCCCTACACAGACATGGCTCAG
CAAGATGAGATGCAATGTTCCTTCCGGGTCAAACCACCCTGGCCTCTTCTTCAGAGTCCAGCTCATGTGC
TTGAATTAGACAGGATTAAAGGCTTAGCAGAGCTGGAAGCCTCACATCTAACTCCCACATTGAGCCCCAG
ACCTTCTGTCTGCCTGCTAAGAAGGGCAAGGGAGAGAGGCAGCTGCAGGACCACAGCCTTGTACACACGG
AGCTCTTATCCAGGAGCCAAGGCTCTGGGATCCACCGGTCGCCGCTAGCGTTCGACCCGGGATCGATAGT
TTAAACCTGTACGACGATGACGATAAGGATCCCGCCACCATGGTGAGCAAGGGCGAGGAGGTCATCAAAG
AGTTCATGCGCTTCAAGGTGCGCATGGAGGGCTCCATGAACGGCCACGAGTTCGAGATCGAGGGCGAGGG
CGAGGGCCGCCCCTACGAGGGCACCCAGACCGCCAAGCTGAAGGTGACCAAGGGCGGCCCCCTGCCCTTC
GCCTGGGACATCCTGTCCCCCCAGTTCATGTACGGCTCCAAGGCGTACGTGAAGCACCCCGCCGACATCC
CCGATTACAAGAAGCTGTCCTTCCCCGAGGGCTTCAAGTGGGAGCGCGTGATGAACTTCGAGGACGGCGG
TCTGGTGACCGTGACCCAGGACTCCTCCCTGCAGGACGGCACGCTGATCTACAAGGTGAAGATGCGCGGC
ACCAACTTCCCCCCCGACGGCCCCGTAATGCAGAAGAAGACCATGGGCTGGGAGGCCTCCACCGAGCGCC
TGTACCCCCGCGACGGCGTGCTGAAGGGCGAGATCCACCAGGCCCTGAAGCTGAAGGACGGCGGCCACTA
CCTGGTGGAGTTCAAGACCATCTACATGGCCAAGAAGCCCGTGCAACTGCCCGGCTACTACTACGTGGAC
ACCAAGCTGGACATCACCTCCCACAACGAGGACTACACCATCGTGGAACAGTACGAGCGCTCCGAGGGCC
GCCACCACCTGTTCCTGGGGCATGGCACCGGCAGCACCGGCAGCGGCAGCTCCGGCACCGCCTCCTCCGA
GGACAACAACATGGCCGTCATCAAAGAGTTCATGCGCTTCAAGGTGCGCATGGAGGGCTCCATGAACGGC
CACGAGTTCGAGATCGAGGGCGAGGGCGAGGGCCGCCCCTACGAGGGCACCCAGACCGCCAAGCTGAAGG
TGACCAAGGGCGGCCCCCTGCCCTTCGCCTGGGACATCCTGTCCCCCCAGTTCATGTACGGCTCCAAGGC
GTACGTGAAGCACCCCGCCGACATCCCCGATTACAAGAAGCTGTCCTTCCCCGAGGGCTTCAAGTGGGAG
CGCGTGATGAACTTCGAGGACGGCGGTCTGGTGACCGTGACCCAGGACTCCTCCCTGCAGGACGGCACGC
TGATCTACAAGGTGAAGATGCGCGGCACCAACTTCCCCCCCGACGGCCCCGTAATGCAGAAGAAGACCAT
GGGCTGGGAGGCCTCCACCGAGCGCCTGTACCCCCGCGACGGCGTGCTGAAGGGCGAGATCCACCAGGCC
CTGAAGCTGAAGGACGGCGGCCACTACCTGGTGGAGTTCAAGACCATCTACATGGCCAAGAAGCCCGTGC
AACTGCCCGGCTACTACTACGTGGACACCAAGCTGGACATCACCTCCCACAACGAGGACTACACCATCGT
GGAACAGTACGAGCGCTCCGAGGGCCGCCACCACCTGTTCCTGTACGGCATGGACGAGCTGTACAAGTAA
GAATTCGAAGCTTGATCCGGCTGCTAACAAAGCCCGAAAGGAGTCGACCCGGGATCCGCGGACTAGTGAA
TTCCAGCTGAGCGCCGGTCGCTACCATTACCAGTTGGTCTGGTGTCAAAAATAATAATAACCGGGCGAGG
GGGATCTCGACTCTAGAAGCTTGGTACCTTTAAGACCAATGACTTACAAGGCAGCTGTAGATCTTAGCCA
CTTTTTAAAAGAAAAGGGGGGACTGGAAGGGCTAATTCACTCCCAGTTTCGAGTTGGCGCGCCTGGGAGC
TCACGGGGACAGCCCCCCCCAAAGCCCCCAGGGATGTAATTACGTCCCTCCCCCGCTAGGGGGCAGCAGC
GAGCCGCCCGGGGCTCCGCTCCGGTCCGGCGCTCCCCCCGCATCCCCGAGCCGGCAGCGTGCGGGGACAG
CCCGGGCACGGGGAAGGTGGCACGGGATCGCTTTCCTCTGAACGCTTCTCGCTGCTCTTTGAGCCTGCAG
ACACCTGGGGGATACGGGGAAAAAGCTTTAGGCTGAAAGAGAGATTTAGAATGACAGGCGCGCCTGGGAG
CTCACGGGGACAGCCCCCCCCAAAGCCCCCAGGGATGTAATTACGTCCCTCCCCCGCTAGGGGGCAGCAG
CGAGCCGCCCGGGGCTCCGCTCCGGTCCGGCGCTCCCCCCGCATCCCCGAGCCGGCAGCGTGCGGGGACA
GCCCGGGCACGGGGAAGGTGGCACGGGATCGCTTTCCTCTGAACGCTTCTCGCTGCTCTTTGAGCCTGCA
GACACCTGGGGGATACGGGGAAAAAGCTTTAGGCTGAAAGAGAGATTTAGAATGACAGGCGCGCCAACTC
GAATTCATTGCAGACTTTCACTGAAACGGGTCTCTCTGGTTAGACCAGATCTGAGCCTGGGAGCTCTCTG
GCTAACTAGGGAACCCACTGCTTAAGCCTCAATAAAGCTCGACTGTGCCTTCTAGTTGCCAGCCATCTGT
TGTTTGCCCCTCCCCCGTGCCTTCCTTGACCCTGGAAGGTGCCACTCCCACTGTCCTTTCCTAATAAAAT
GAGGAAATTGCATCGCATTGTCTGAGTAGGTGTCATTCTATTCTGGGGGGTGGGGTGGGGCAGGACAGCA
AGGGGGAGGATTGGGAAGACAATAGCAGGCATGCTGGGGATGCGGTGGGCTCTATGGCTTCTGAGGCGGA
AAGAACCAGCTGGGGCTCTAGGGGGTATCCCC
[124 nt withheld, positions 6193-6316]
CGCCGGCTGTGCGGGAGAACGGAGTTCTATTATGACTCAAATCAGTCTCCCCAAGCATTCGGGGATCAGA
GTTTTTAAGGATAACTTAGTGTGTAGGGGGCCAGTGAGTTGGAGATGAAAGCGTAGGGAGTCGAAGGTGT
CCTTTTGCGCCGAGTCAGTTCCTGGGTGGGGGCCACAAGATCGGATGAGCCAGTTTATCAATCCGGGGGT
GCCAGCTGATCCATGGAGTGCAGGGTCTGCAAAATATCTCAAGCACTGATTGATCTTAGGTTTTACAATA
GTGATGTTACCCCAGGAACAATTTGGGGAAGGTCAGAATCTTGTAGCCTGTAGCTGCATGACTCCTAAAC
CATAATTTCTTTTTTGTTTTTTTTTTTTTATTTTTGAGACAGGGTCTCACTCTGTCACCTAGGCTGGAGT
GCAGTGGTGCAATCACAGCTCACTGCAGCCTCAACGTCGTAAGCTCAAGCGATCCTCCCACCTCAGCCTG
CCTGGTAGCTGAGACTACAAGCGACGCCCCAGTTAATTTTTGTATTTTTGGTAGAGGCAGCGTTTTGCCG
TGTGGCCCTGGCTGGTCTCGAACTCCTGGGCTCAAGTGATCCAGCCTCAGCCTCCCAAAGTGCTGGGACA
ACCGGGGCCAGTCACTGCACCTGGCCCTAAACCATAATTTCTAATCTTTTGGCTAATTTGTTAGTCCTAC
AAAGGCAGTCTAGTCCCCAGGCAAAAAGGGGGTTTGTTTCGGGAAAGGGCTGTTACTGTCTTTGTTTCAA
ACTATAAACTAAGTTCCTCCTAAACTTAGTTCGGCCTACACCCAGGAATGAACAAGGAGAGCTTGGAGGT
TAGAAGCACGATGGAATTGGTTAGGTCAGATCTCTTTCACTGTCTGAGTTATAATTTTGCAATGGTGGTT
CAAAGACTGCCCGCTTCTGACACCAGTCGCTGCATTAATGAATCGGCCAACGCGCGGGGAGAGGCGGTTT
GCGTATTGGCGCTCTTCCGCTTCCTCGCTCACTGACTCGCTGCGCTCGGTCGTTCGGCTGCGGCGAGCGG
TATCAGCTCACTCAAAGGCGGTAATACGGTTATCCACAGAATCAGGGGATAACGCAGGAAAGAACATGTG
AGCAAAAGGCCAGCAAAAGGCCAGGAACCGTAAAAAGGCCGCGTTGCTGGCGTTTTTCCATAGGCTCCGC
CCCCCTGACGAGCATCACAAAAATCGACGCTCAAGTCAGAGGTGGCGAAACCCGACAGGACTATAAAGAT
ACCAGGCGTTTCCCCCTGGAAGCTCCCTCGTGCGCTCTCCTGTTCCGACCCTGCCGCTTACCGGATACCT
GTCCGCCTTTCTCCCTTCGGGAAGCGTGGCGCTTTCTCAATGCTCACGCTGTAGGTATCTCAGTTCGGTG
TAGGTCGTTCGCTCCAAGCTGGGCTGTGTGCACGAACCCCCCGTTCAGCCCGACCGCTGCGCCTTATCCG
GTAACTATCGTCTTGAGTCCAACCCGGTAAGACACGACTTATCGCCACTGGCAGCAGCCACTGGTAACAG
GATTAGCAGAGCGAGGTATGTAGGCGGTGCTACAGAGTTCTTGAAGTGGTGGCCTAACTACGGCTACACT
AGAAGGACAGTATTTGGTATCTGCGCTCTGCTGAAGCCAGTTACCTTCGGAAAAAGAGTTGGTAGCTCTT
GATCCGGCAAACAAACCACCGCTGGTAGCGGTGGTTTTTTTGTTTGCAAGCAGCAGATTACGCGCAGAAA
AAAAGGATCTCAAGAAGATCCTTTGATCTTTTCTACGGGGTCTGACGCTCAGTGGAACGAAAACTCACGT
TAAGGGATTTTGGTCATGAGATTATCAAAAAGGATCTTCACCTAGATCCTTTTAAATTAAAAATGAAGTT
TTAAATCAATCTAAAGTATATATGAGTAAACTTGGTCTGACAGTTACCAATGCTTAATCAGTGAGGCACC
TATCTCAGCGATCTGTCTATTTCGTTCATCCATAGTTGCCTGACTCCCCGTCGTGTAGATAACTACGATA
CGGGAGGGCTTACCATCTGGCCCCAGTGCTGCAATGATACCGCGAGACCCACGCTCACCGGCTCCAGATT
TATCAGCAATAAACCAGCCAGCCGGAAGGGCCGAGCGCAGAAGTGGTCCTGCAACTTTATCCGCCTCCAT
CCAGTCTATTAATTGTTGCCGGGAAGCTAGAGTAAGTAGTTCGCCAGTTAATAGTTTGCGCAACGTTGTT
GCCATTGCTACAGGCATCGTGGTGTCACGCTCGTCGTTTGGTATGGCTTCATTCAGCTCCGGTTCCCAAC
GATCAAGGCGAGTTACATGATCCCCCATGTTGTGCAAAAAAGCGGTTAGCTCCTTCGGTCCTCCGATCGT
TGTCAGAAGTAAGTTGGCCGCAGTGTTATCACTCATGGTTATGGCAGCACTGCATAATTCTCTTACTGTC
ATGCCATCCGTAAGATGCTTTTCTGTGACTGGTGAGTACTCAACCAAGTCATTCTGAGAATAGTGTATGC
GGCGACCGAGTTGCTCTTGCCCGGCGTCAATACGGGATAATACCGCGCCACATAGCAGAACTTTAAAAGT
GCTCATCATTGGAAAACGTTCTTCGGGGCGAAAACTCTCAAGGATCTTACCGCTGTTGAGATCCAGTTCG
ATGTAACCCACTCGTGCACCCAACTGATCTTCAGCATCTTTTACTTTCACCAGCGTTTCTGGGTGAGCAA
AAACAGGAAGGCAAAATGCCGCAAAAAAGGGAATAAGGGCGACACGGAAATGTTGAATACTCATACTCTT
CCTTTTTCAATATTATTGAAGCATTTATCAGGGTTATTGTCTCATGAGCGGATACATATTTGAATGTATT
TAGAAAAATAAACAAATAGGGGTTCCGCGCACATTTCCCCGAAAAGTGCCACCTGACGTCTAAGAAACCA
TTATTATCATGACATTAACCTATAAAAATAGGCGTATCACGAGGCCCTTTCGTCTTCAAGAACTGCCTCG
CGCGTTTCGGTGATGACGGTGAAAACCTCTGACACATGCAGCTCCCGGAGACGGTCACAGCTTGTCTGTA
AGCGGATGCCGGGAGCAGACAAGCCCGTCAGGGCGCGTCAGCGGGTGTTGGCGGGTGTCGGGGCGCAGCC
ATGACCCAGTCACGTAGCGATAGCGGAGTGTACTGGCTTAACTATGCGGCATCAGAGCAGATTGTACTGA
GAGTGCACCATATGCGGTGTGAAATACCGCACAGATGCGTAAGGAGAAAATACCGCATCAGGCGCCATTC
GCCATTCAGGCTGCGCAACTGTTGGGAAGGGCGATCGGTGCGGGCCTCTTCGCTATTACGCCAGCGCGGG
GAGGCAGAGATTGCAGTAAGCTGAGATCGCAGCACTGCACTCCAGCCTGGGCGACAGAGTAAGACTCTGT
CTCAAAAATAAAATAAATAAATCAATCAGATATTCCAATCTTTTCCTTTATTTATTTATTTATTTTCTAT
TTTGGAAACACAGTCCTTCCTTATTCCAGAATTACACATATATTCTATTTTTCTTTATATGCTCCAGTTT
TTTTTAGACCTTCACCTGAAATGTGTGTATACAAAATCTAGGCCAGTCCAGCAGAGCCTAAAGGTAAAAA
ATAAAATAATAAAAAATAAATAAAATCTAGCTCACTCCTTCACATCAAAATGGAGATACAGCTGTTAGCA
TTAAATACCAAATAACCCATCTTGTCCTCAATAATTTTAAGCGCCTCTCTCCACCACATCTAACTCCTGT
CAAAGGCATGTGCCCCTTCCGGGCGCTCTGCTGTGCTGCCAACCAACTGGCATGTGGACTCTGCAGGGTC
CCTAACTGCCAAGCCCCACAGTGTGCCCTGAGGCTGCCCCTTCCTTCTAGCGGCTGCCCCCACTCGGCTT
TGCTTTCCCTAGTTTCAGTTACTTGCGTTCAGCCAAGGTCTGAAACTAGGTGCGCACAGAGCGGTAAGAC
TGCGAGAGAAAGAGACCAGCTTTACAGGGGGTTTATCACAGTGCACCCTGACAGTCGTCAGCCTCACAGG
GGGTTTATCACATTGCACCCTGACAGTCGTCAGCCTCACAGGGGGTTTATCACAGTGCACCCTTACAATC
ATTCCATTTGATTCACAATTTTTTTAGTCTCTACTGTGCCTAACTTGTAAGTTAAATTTGATCAGAGGTG
TGTTCCCAGAGGGGAAAACAGTATATACAGGGTTCAGTACTATCGCATTTCAGG
