>Addgene plasmid #44356 | pFIN-IRBP156-tdTOM | addgene partial sequence | sequence record 63225 | cPPT-F 5'-gggaaagaatagtagacataatag-3'
AAATTACAAAAATTCAAAATTTTCGGGTTTATTACAGGGACAGCAGAGATCCACTTTGGGCGGCCGCGCG
CTACCGGACTCAGATCTCGAGCTCAAGCTTCGAATTCTGCAGTCGACGGTACCGCGGGCCCGGGATCCCT
ACACAGACATGGCTCAGCAAGATGAGATGCAATGTTCCTTCCGGGTCAAACCACCCTGGCCTCTTCTTCA
GAGTCCAGCTCATGTGCTTGAATTAGACAGGATTAAAGGCTTAGCAGAGCTGGAAGCCTCACATCTAACT
CCCACATTGAGCCCCAGACCTTCTGTCTGCCTGCTAAGAAGGGCAAGGGAGAGAGGCAGCTGCATGACCA
CAGCCTTGTACACACGGAGCTCTTATCCAGGAGCCAAGGCTCTGGGATCCACCGGTCGCCGCTAGCGTTC
GACCCGGGATCGATAGTTTAAACCTGTACGACGATGACGATAAGGATCCCGCCACCATGGTGAGCAAGGG
CGAGGAGGTCATCAAAGAGTTCATGCGCTTCAAGGTGCGCATGGAGGGCTCCATGAACGGCCACGAGTTC
GAGATCGAGGGCGAGGGCGAGGGCCGCCCCTACGAGGGCACCCAGACCGCCAAGCTGAAGGTGACCAAGG
GCGGCCCCCTGCCCTTCGCCTGGGACATCCTGTCCCCCCAGTTCATGTACGGCTCCAAGGCGTACGTGAA
GCACCCCGCCGACATCCCCGATTACAAGAAGCTGTCCTTCCCCGAGGGCTTCAAGTGGGAGCGCGTGATG
AACTTCGAGGACGGCGGTCTGGTGACCGTGACCCAGGACTCCTCCCTGCAGGACGGCACGCTGATCTACA
AGGTGAAGATGCGCGGCACC
